Addgene plasmid #197910: myr-palm-mCherry2
Purpose: Monomer expression vector with plasma membrane localization signal
Depositing lab: Salvatore Chiantia. Depositing organization: Universitaet Potsdam. Publication: Influenza A M2 recruits M1 to the plasma membrane: A fluorescence fluctuation microscopy study. Petrich A, Dunsing V, Bobone S, Chiantia S. Biophys J. 2021 Dec 21;120(24):5478-5490. doi: 10.1016/j.bpj.2021.11.023. Epub 2021 Nov 19. PubMed 34808098.
Backbone
  Vector backbone: mCherry2-C1
  Vector type: Mammalian Expression
Growth in bacteria
  Bacterial resistance: Kanamycin, 50 μg/mL
  Growth temperature: 37°C
  Growth strain: DH5alpha
  Copy number: High Copy
Gene/Insert
  Gene/Insert name: myristoylated-palmitoylated-mCherry2
  Species: Other
  Mutation: none
  Cloning method: Restriction Enzyme; 5′ cloning site Unknown (unknown if destroyed)
Terms and licenses: Academic/Nonprofit Terms; Industry Terms: Not Available to Industry
How to cite: myr-palm-mCherry2 was a gift from Salvatore Chiantia (Addgene plasmid # 197910 ; http://n2t.net/addgene:197910 ; RRID:Addgene_197910)
