[The description below was written by a language model from this plasmid's Addgene catalogue record and pLannotate feature annotations shown in this document.]
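Description:
myr-palm-mCherry2 is a mammalian expression plasmid built on the mCherry2-C1 backbone, encoding the monomeric red fluorescent protein mCherry2 carrying a myristoylation and palmitoylation signal. These two lipid modifications anchor the otherwise soluble fluorophore to the inner leaflet of the plasma membrane. Expression is driven by the human cytomegalovirus immediate-early enhancer and promoter, and the transcript is terminated by an SV40 polyadenylation signal. The feature table annotates the mCherry2 coding sequence with a remnant of the multiple cloning site just upstream. The acylation motif itself is not separately annotated, although the short unannotated stretch between the cloning-site fragment and mCherry2 is where such an N-terminal signal would be expected. The cloning sites used are not recorded. The small "large T antigen", ble, bGH poly(A) and RSF ori fragments called by the annotation software are partial matches and probably backbone remnants rather than functional parts.

In bacteria the plasmid replicates from a high-copy ColE1/pUC-type origin and is selected with kanamycin. The NeoR/KanR gene (Tn5 aminoglycoside phosphotransferase) sits behind both a bacterial bla promoter and the SV40 enhancer/early promoter and is followed by the HSV TK polyadenylation signal. The same marker can therefore confer G418 resistance in mammalian cells. An f1 origin is also present, allowing single-stranded DNA production.

The stated purpose is a monomer expression vector with a plasma membrane localization signal. The associated work used fluorescence fluctuation microscopy to study influenza A protein interactions at the plasma membrane, which suggests the construct serves as a membrane-bound monomeric reference for brightness or oligomerization measurements, though the record does not spell this out.
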