Features (pLannotate 1.2.2; 15 found; start..end, strand, type, name):
     15..74      +  rep_origin     RSF ori (fragment): Plasmids containing the RSF 1030 origin of replication can be propagated in E. coli cells that contain additional plasmids with compatible origins.
    142..445     +  enhancer       CMV enhancer: human cytomegalovirus immediate early enhancer
    446..649     +  promoter       CMV promoter: human cytomegalovirus (CMV) immediate early promoter
    672..735     +  misc_feature   MCS (fragment): multiple cloning site
    799..1509    +  CDS            mCherry2: derivative of the monomeric red fluorescent protein mCherry mammalian codon-optimized
   1526..1609    +  CDS            large T antigen (fragment): large T antigen from SV40 (simian virus 40)
   1632..1753    +  polyA_signal   SV40 poly(A) signal: SV40 polyadenylation signal
   1787..2215    -  rep_origin     f1 ori (sequence partly withheld): f1 bacteriophage origin of replication; arrow indicates direction of (+) strand synthesis
   2242..2346    +  promoter       AmpR promoter: bla
   2348..2705    +  promoter       SV40 promoter: SV40 enhancer and early promoter
   2740..3534    +  CDS            NeoR/KanR: aminoglycoside phosphotransferase from Tn5; aph(3')-II (or nptII); confers resistance to neomycin, kanamycin, and G418 (Geneticin®)
   3555..3707    +  CDS            ble (fragment): BLE_KLEPN - Experimental evidence at protein level: Swiss-Prot protein existence level 1. Binding protein with a strong affinity to the bleomycin family of antibiotics. Binds to CL990; an antimitotic-antibiotic compound. From Klebsiella pneumoniae.
   3766..3813    +  polyA_signal   HSV TK poly(A) signal: herpes simplex virus thymidine kinase polyadenylation signal (Cole and Stacy, 1985)
   3904..3920    -  polyA_signal   bGH poly(A) signal (fragment): bovine growth hormone polyadenylation signal
   4142..4730    +  rep_origin     ori: high-copy-number ColE1/pMB1/pBR322/pUC origin of replication
>Addgene plasmid #197910 | myr-palm-mCherry2 | addgene full sequence | sequence record 390483 | Addgene NGS Result
GCCTTTTGCTGGCCTTTTGCTCACATGTTCTTTCCTGCGTTATCCCCTGATTCTGTGGATAACCGTATTA
CCGCCATGCATTAGTTATTAATAGTAATCAATTACGGGGTCATTAGTTCATAGCCCATATATGGAGTTCC
GCGTTACATAACTTACGGTAAATGGCCCGCCTGGCTGACCGCCCAACGACCCCCGCCCATTGACGTCAAT
AATGACGTATGTTCCCATAGTAACGCCAATAGGGACTTTCCATTGACGTCAATGGGTGGAGTATTTACGG
TAAACTGCCCACTTGGCAGTACATCAAGTGTATCATATGCCAAGTACGCCCCCTATTGACGTCAATGACG
GTAAATGGCCCGCCTGGCATTATGCCCAGTACATGACCTTATGGGACTTTCCTACTTGGCAGTACATCTA
CGTATTAGTCATCGCTATTACCATGGTGATGCGGTTTTGGCAGTACATCAATGGGCGTGGATAGCGGTTT
GACTCACGGGGATTTCCAAGTCTCCACCCCATTGACGTCAATGGGAGTTTGTTTTGGCACCAAAATCAAC
GGGACTTTCCAAAATGTCGTAACAACTCCGCCCCATTGACGCAAATGGGCGGTAGGCGTGTACGGTGGGA
GGTCTATATAAGCAGAGCTGGTTTAGTGAACCGTCAGATCCGCTAGCGCTACCGGACTCAGATCTCGAGC
TCAAGCTTCGAATTCTGCAGTCGACGGTACCGCGGACCATGGGATGTATTAAATCAAAAAGGAAAGACAA
TCTCAATGACGATGAACCGGTCGCCACCATGGTGAGCAAGGGCGAGGAGGATAACATGGCCATCATCAAG
GAGTTCATGCGCTTCAAGGTGCACATGGAGGGCTCCGTGAACGGCCACGAGTTCGAGATCGAGGGCGAGG
GCGAGGGCCGCCCCTACGAGGGCACCCAGACCGCCAAGCTGAAGGTGACCAAGGGTGGCCCCCTGCCCTT
CGCCTGGGACATCCTGTCCCCTCAGTTCATGTACGGCTCCAAGGCCTACGTGAAGCACCCCGCCGACATC
CCCGACTACTTGAAGCTGTCCTTCCCCGAGGGCTTCAATTGGGAGCGCGTGATGAACTTCGAGGACGGCG
GCGTGGTGACCGTGACCCAGGACTCCTCCCTGCAGGACGGCGAGTTCATCTACAAGGTGAAGCTGCGCGG
CACCAACTTCCCCTCCGACGGCCCCGTAATGCAGTGTCGTACCATGGGCTGGGAGGCCTCCACTGAGCGG
ATGTACCCCGAGGACGGCGCCCTGAAGGGCGAGATCAAGCAGAGGCTGAAGCTGAAGGACGGCGGCCACT
ACGACGCTGAGGTCAAGACCACCTACAAGGCCAAGAAGCCCGTGCAGCTGCCCGGCGCCTACAACGTCGA
CATCAAGTTGGACATCCTTTCCCACAACGAGGACTACACCATCGTGGAACAGTACGAACGCGCCGAGGGC
CGCCACTCCACCGGCGGCATGGACGAGCTGTACAAGTAAAGCGGCCGCGACTCTAGATCATAATCAGCCA
TACCACATTTGTAGAGGTTTTACTTGCTTTAAAAAACCTCCCACACCTCCCCCTGAACCTGAAACATAAA
ATGAATGCAATTGTTGTTGTTAACTTGTTTATTGCAGCTTATAATGGTTACAAATAAAGCAATAGCATCA
CAAATTTCACAAATAAAGCATTTTTTTCACTGCATTCTAGTTGTGGTTTGTCCAAACTCATCAATGTATC
TTAAGGCGTAAATTGTAAGCGTTAATATTTTGTTAAAATTCGCGTTAAATTTTTGTTAAATCAGCTCATT
TTTTAACCAATAGGCCGAAATCGGCAAAATCCCTTATAAATCAAAAGAATAGACCGAGATAGGGT
[37 nt withheld, positions 1886-1922]
AAAGAACGTGGACTCCAACGTCAAAGG
[49 nt withheld, positions 1950-1998]
T
[91 nt withheld, positions 2000-2090]
G
[124 nt withheld, positions 2092-2215]
CAGGTGGCACTTTTCGGGGAAATGTGCGCGGAACCCCTATTTGTTTATTTTTCTAAATACATTCAAATAT
GTATCCGCTCATGAGACAATAACCCTGATAAATGCTTCAATAATATTGAAAAAGGAAGAGTCCTGAGGCG
GAAAGAACCAGCTGTGGAATGTGTGTCAGTTAGGGTGTGGAAAGTCCCCAGGCTCCCCAGCAGGCAGAAG
TATGCAAAGCATGCATCTCAATTAGTCAGCAACCAGGTGTGGAAAGTCCCCAGGCTCCCCAGCAGGCAGA
AGTATGCAAAGCATGCATCTCAATTAGTCAGCAACCATAGTCCCGCCCCTAACTCCGCCCATCCCGCCCC
TAACTCCGCCCAGTTCCGCCCATTCTCCGCCCCATGGCTGACTAATTTTTTTTATTTATGCAGAGGCCGA
GGCCGCCTCGGCCTCTGAGCTATTCCAGAAGTAGTGAGGAGGCTTTTTTGGAGGCCTAGGCTTTTGCAAA
GATCGATCAAGAGACAGGATGAGGATCGTTTCGCATGATTGAACAAGATGGATTGCACGCAGGTTCTCCG
GCCGCTTGGGTGGAGAGGCTATTCGGCTATGACTGGGCACAACAGACAATCGGCTGCTCTGATGCCGCCG
TGTTCCGGCTGTCAGCGCAGGGGCGCCCGGTTCTTTTTGTCAAGACCGACCTGTCCGGTGCCCTGAATGA
ACTGCAAGACGAGGCAGCGCGGCTATCGTGGCTGGCCACGACGGGCGTTCCTTGCGCAGCTGTGCTCGAC
GTTGTCACTGAAGCGGGAAGGGACTGGCTGCTATTGGGCGAAGTGCCGGGGCAGGATCTCCTGTCATCTC
ACCTTGCTCCTGCCGAGAAAGTATCCATCATGGCTGATGCAATGCGGCGGCTGCATACGCTTGATCCGGC
TACCTGCCCATTCGACCACCAAGCGAAACATCGCATCGAGCGAGCACGTACTCGGATGGAAGCCGGTCTT
GTCGATCAGGATGATCTGGACGAAGAGCATCAGGGGCTCGCGCCAGCCGAACTGTTCGCCAGGCTCAAGG
CGAGCATGCCCGACGGCGAGGATCTCGTCGTGACCCATGGCGATGCCTGCTTGCCGAATATCATGGTGGA
AAATGGCCGCTTTTCTGGATTCATCGACTGTGGCCGGCTGGGTGTGGCGGACCGCTATCAGGACATAGCG
TTGGCTACCCGTGATATTGCTGAAGAGCTTGGCGGCGAATGGGCTGACCGCTTCCTCGTGCTTTACGGTA
TCGCCGCTCCCGATTCGCAGCGCATCGCCTTCTATCGCCTTCTTGACGAGTTCTTCTGAGCGGGACTCTG
GGGTTCGAAATGACCGACCAAGCGACGCCCAACCTGCCATCACGAGATTTCGATTCCACCGCCGCCTTCT
ATGAAAGGTTGGGCTTCGGAATCGTTTTCCGGGACGCCGGCTGGATGATCCTCCAGCGCGGGGATCTCAT
GCTGGAGTTCTTCGCCCACCCTAGGGGGAGGCTAACTGAAACACGGAAGGAGACAATACCGGAAGGAACC
CGCGCTATGACGGCAATAAAAAGACAGAATAAAACGCACGGTGTTGGGTCGTTTGTTCATAAACGCGGGG
TTCGGTCCCAGGGCTGGCACTCTGTCGATACCCCACCGAGACCCCATTGGGGCCAATACGCCCGCGTTTC
TTCCTTTTCCCCACCCCACCCCCCAAGTTCGGGTGAAGGCCCAGGGCTCGCAGCCAACGTCGGGGCGGCA
GGCCCTGCCATAGCCTCAGGTTACTCATATATACTTTAGATTGATTTAAAACTTCATTTTTAATTTAAAA
GGATCTAGGTGAAGATCCTTTTTGATAATCTCATGACCAAAATCCCTTAACGTGAGTTTTCGTTCCACTG
AGCGTCAGACCCCGTAGAAAAGATCAAAGGATCTTCTTGAGATCCTTTTTTTCTGCGCGTAATCTGCTGC
TTGCAAACAAAAAAACCACCGCTACCAGCGGTGGTTTGTTTGCCGGATCAAGAGCTACCAACTCTTTTTC
CGAAGGTAACTGGCTTCAGCAGAGCGCAGATACCAAATACTGTTCTTCTAGTGTAGCCGTAGTTAGGCCA
CCACTTCAAGAACTCTGTAGCACCGCCTACATACCTCGCTCTGCTAATCCTGTTACCAGTGGCTGCTGCC
AGTGGCGATAAGTCGTGTCTTACCGGGTTGGACTCAAGACGATAGTTACCGGATAAGGCGCAGCGGTCGG
GCTGAACGGGGGGTTCGTGCACACAGCCCAGCTTGGAGCGAACGACCTACACCGAACTGAGATACCTACA
GCGTGAGCTATGAGAAAGCGCCACGCTTCCCGAAGGGAGAAAGGCGGACAGGTATCCGGTAAGCGGCAGG
GTCGGAACAGGAGAGCGCACGAGGGAGCTTCCAGGGGGAAACGCCTGGTATCTTTATAGTCCTGTCGGGT
TTCGCCACCTCTGACTTGAGCGTCGATTTTTGTGATGCTCGTCAGGGGGGCGGAGCCTATGGAAAAACGC
CAGCAACGCGGCCTTTTTACGGTTCCTG
